Addgene plasmid #245151: pJAK203
Purpose: (Empty Backbone) pJAK081-based knock-in plasmid with a 218 bp insertion containing 9 bp sequencing Barcode 3 (AACAACACC)
Depositing lab: Robert Fagan. Depositing organization: University of Sheffield. Publication: A set of genetic tools for use in Clostridioides difficile and related species. Fisher H, de Lussy Kubisa L, Jakhmola A, Walker E, Kirk JA, Oatley P, Chaudhuri RR, Douce GR, Ormsby MJ, Fagan RP. Microbiology (Reading). 2026 Feb;172(2). doi: 10.1099/mic.0.001665. PubMed 41712450.
Backbone
  Vector backbone: pMTLSC-7215
  Backbone manufacturer: Nigel P Minton
  Vector type: Bacterial knock-in
Growth in bacteria
  Bacterial resistance: Chloramphenicol, 25 μg/mL
  Growth temperature: 37°C
  Growth strain: DH5alpha
  Copy number: High Copy
Gene/Insert
  Gene/Insert name: None
Terms and licenses: Academic/Nonprofit Terms; Industry Terms: Not Available to Industry
How to cite: pJAK203 was a gift from Robert Fagan (Addgene plasmid # 245151 ; http://n2t.net/addgene:245151 ; RRID:Addgene_245151)
