[The description below was written by a language model from this plasmid's Addgene catalogue record and pLannotate feature annotations shown in this document.]
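Description:
pJAK203 is a bacterial knock-in (allelic exchange) plasmid for Clostridioides difficile and related species. It is derived from pJAK081 and built on the pMTLSC-7215 backbone. It is catalogued as an empty backbone with no gene insert; its distinguishing payload is a 218 bp insertion that carries a 9 bp sequencing barcode (Barcode 3), intended for delivery into the host chromosome. In E. coli the plasmid is maintained from a high-copy ColE1/pUC-type origin and selected with chloramphenicol through catP, a clostridial chloramphenicol acetyltransferase gene that works in both E. coli and clostridia. An IncP oriT together with traJ (and a short traI fragment) allows the plasmid to be mobilised by conjugation from an E. coli donor into the target organism.

The annotated features point to a two-step recombination design. A near-complete codA coding sequence encodes E. coli cytosine deaminase, which confers sensitivity to 5-fluorocytosine and so serves as a counter-selection marker for loss of the integrated plasmid after a second crossover. The table also detects a pyrD fragment and a full-length C. difficile pyrE. This suggests that homology to the pyrE region directs the knock-in, although the record does not explicitly name the integration locus or mark the homology arms. The barcode insertion itself is not annotated, and large stretches of the 9.4 kb sequence have no feature calls, including the region between the lacZα fragment and catP. No Gram-positive replicon is identified. The short lac operator and lacZα hits are probably cloning-site remnants, and the baculovirus poly(A) fragment is probably a spurious match. Chromosomal barcodes of this kind are typically used to tag otherwise isogenic strains so that they can be told apart by sequencing, for example in mixed populations.
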