Features (pLannotate 1.2.2; 11 found; start..end, strand, type, name):
      1..589     +  rep_origin     ori: high-copy-number ColE1/pMB1/pBR322/pUC origin of replication
    910..1019    +  oriT           oriT: incP origin of transfer
   1052..1423    +  CDS            traJ: oriT-recognizing protein; traJ
   1461..1553    +  CDS            traI (fragment): TRAI6_ECOLX - Experimental evidence at protein level: Swiss-Prot protein existence level 1. The initiation process of transfer DNA synthesis requires the interaction of at least three plasmid-specific components (TraH, I, and J) at the transfer origin resulting in the assembly of a specialised nucleoprotein complex - the relaxosome. Site- and strand-specific cleavage at the transfer origin is dependent on TraI and TraJ. From Escherichia coli.
   1581..1597    +  polyA_signal   OpIE-2 poly(A) signal (fragment): immediate-early gene 2 from the Orgyia pseudotsugata multicapsid nucleopolyhedrovirus; baculovirus polyadenylation signal
   1811..1835    -  protein_bind   lac operator: The lac repressor binds to the lac operator to inhibit transcription in E. coli. This inhibition can be relieved by adding lactose or isopropyl-β-D-thiogalactopyranoside (IPTG). lac repressor encoded by lacI
   1876..3158    +  CDS            codA (fragment): E. coli cytosine deaminase; codA; confers sensitivity to 5-fluorocytosine
   3257..3411    +  CDS            lacZα (fragment): LacZα fragment of β-galactosidase; lacZ fragment
   5956..6576    +  CDS            catP: CAT2_CLOPF - Protein inferred from homology: Swiss-Prot protein existence level 3. This enzyme is an effector of chloramphenicol resistance in bacteria. From Clostridium perfringens.
   6656..7174    +  CDS            pyrD (fragment): PYRDB_DESRM - Experimental evidence at protein level: Swiss-Prot protein existence level 1. Together with PyrK, also forms a metal reductase complex able to reduce Fe(III)-chelates to Fe(II)-chelates, as well as soluble Cr(VI) and U(VI), using NADH as electron donor. To a lesser extent, can also use NADPH as an electron donor. Is unable to reduce riboflavin and FMN with NADH as electron donor. May have an in vivo role in metal reduction in D.reducens, which is an organism capable of reducing contaminant heavy metals and radionuclides. From Desulfotomaculum reducens (strain MI-1).
   7268..7849    +  CDS            pyrE: PYRE_CLOD6 - Protein inferred from homology: Swiss-Prot protein existence level 3. Catalyzes the transfer of a ribosyl phosphate group from 5- phosphoribose 1-diphosphate to orotate, leading to the formation of orotidine monophosphate (OMP). From Clostridioides difficile (strain 630) (Peptoclostridium difficile).
>Addgene plasmid #245151 | pJAK203 | addgene full sequence | sequence record 495270 | Addgene NGS Result
TTGAGATCCTTTTTTTCTGCGCGTAATCTGCTGCTTGCAAACAAAAAAACCACCGCTACCAGCGGTGGTT
TGTTTGCCGGATCAAGAGCTACCAACTCTTTTTCCGAAGGTAACTGGCTTCAGCAGAGCGCAGATACCAA
ATACTGTTCTTCTAGTGTAGCCGTAGTTAGGCCACCACTTCAAGAACTCTGTAGCACCGCCTACATACCT
CGCTCTGCTAATCCTGTTACCAGTGGCTGCTGCCAGTGGCGATAAGTCGTGTCTTACCGGGTTGGACTCA
AGACGATAGTTACCGGATAAGGCGCAGCGGTCGGGCTGAACGGGGGGTTCGTGCACACAGCCCAGCTTGG
AGCGAACGACCTACACCGAACTGAGATACCTACAGCGTGAGCTATGAGAAAGCGCCACGCTTCCCGAAGG
GAGAAAGGCGGACAGGTATCCGGTAAGCGGCAGGGTCGGAACAGGAGAGCGCACGAGGGAGCTTCCAGGG
GGAAACGCCTGGTATCTTTATAGTCCTGTCGGGTTTCGCCACCTCTGACTTGAGCGTCGATTTTTGTGAT
GCTCGTCAGGGGGGCGGAGCCTATGGAAAAACGCCAGCAACGCGGCCTTTTTACGGTTCCTGGCCTTTTG
CTGGCCTTTTGCTCACATGTTCTTTCCTGCGTTATCCCCTGATTCTGTGGATAACCGTATTACCGCCTTT
GAGTGAGCTGATACCGCTCGCCGCAGCCGAACGACCGAGCGCAGCGAGTCAGTGAGCGAGGAAGCGGAAG
AGCGCCCAATACGCAGGGCCCCCTGCTTCGGGGTCATTATAGCGATTTTTTCGGTATATCCATCCTTTTT
CGCACGATATACAGGATTTTGCCAAAGGGTTCGTGTAGACTTTCCTTGGTGTATCCAACGGCGTCAGCCG
GGCAGGATAGGTGAAGTAGGCCCACCCGCGAGCGGGTGTTCCTTCTTCACTGTCCCTTATTCGCACCTGG
CGGTGCTCAACGGGAATCCTGCTCTGCGAGGCTGGCCGGCTACCGCCGGCGTAACAGATGAGGGCAAGCG
GATGGCTGATGAAACCAAGCCAACCAGGAAGGGCAGCCCACCTATCAAGGTGTACTGCCTTCCAGACGAA
CGAAGAGCGATTGAGGAAAAGGCGGCGGCGGCCGGCATGAGCCTGTCGGCCTACCTGCTGGCCGTCGGCC
AGGGCTACAAAATCACGGGCGTCGTGGACTATGAGCACGTCCGCGAGCTGGCCCGCATCAATGGCGACCT
GGGCCGCCTGGGCGGCCTGCTGAAACTCTGGCTCACCGACGACCCGCGCACGGCGCGGTTCGGTGATGCC
ACGATCCTCGCCCTGCTGGCGAAGATCGAAGAGAAGCAGGACGAGCTTGGCAAGGTCATGATGGGCGTGG
TCCGCCCGAGGGCAGAGCCATGACTTTTTTAGCCGCTAAAACGGCCGGGGGGTGCGCGTGATTGCCAAGC
ACGTCCCCATGCGCTCCATCAAGAAGAGCGACTTCGCGGAGCTGGTGAAGTACATCACCGACGAGCAAGG
CAAGACCGATCGGGCCCCCTGCAGGATAAAAAAATTGTAGATAAATTTTATAAAATAGTTTTATCTACAA
TTTTTTTATCAGGAAACAGCTATGACCGCGGCCGCTGTATCCATATGACCATGATTACGAATTCCCCGGA
TCGAGATAGTATATGATGCATATTCTTTAAATATAGATAAAGTTATAGAAGCAATAGAAGATTTAGGATT
TACTGTAATATAAATTACACTTTTAAAAAGTTTAAAAACATGATACAATAAGTTATGGTTGGAATTGTTA
TCCGCTCACAATTCCAACTTATGATTAAAATTTTAAGGAGGTGTATTTCATAATGTGTCGAATAACGCTT
TACAAACAATTATTAACGCCCGGTTACCAGGCGAAGAGGGGCTGTGGCAGATTCATCTGCAGGACGGAAA
AATCAGCGCCATTGATGCGCAATCCGGCGTGATGCCCATAACTGAAAACAGCCTGGATGCCGAACAAGGT
TTAGTTATACCGCCGTTTGTGGAGCCACATATTCACCTGGACACCACGCAAACCGCCGGACAACCGAACT
GGAATCAGTCCGGCACGCTGTTTGAAGGCATTGAACGCTGGGCCGAGCGCAAAGCGTTATTAACCCATGA
CGATGTGAAACAACGCGCATGGCAAACGCTGAAATGGCAGATTGCCAACGGCATTCAGCATGTGCGTACC
CATGTCGATGTTTCGGATGCAACGCTAACTGCGCTGAAAGCAATGCTGGAAGTGAAGCAGGAAGTCGCGC
CGTGGATTGATCTGCAAATCGTCGCCTTCCCTCAGGAAGGGATTTTGTCGTATCCCAACGGTGAAGCGTT
GCTGGAAGAGGCGTTACGCTTAGGGGCAGATGTAGTGGGGGCGATTCCGCATTTTGAATTTACCCGTGAA
TACGGCGTGGAGTCGCTGCATAAAACCTTCGCCCTGGCGCAAAAATACGACCGTCTCATCGACGTTCACT
GTGATGAGATCGATGACGAGCAGTCGCGCTTTGTCGAAACCGTTGCTGCCCTGGCGCACCATGAAGGCAT
GGGCGCACGAGTCACCGCCAGCCACACCACGGCAATGCACTCCTATAACGGGGCGTATACCTCACGCCTG
TTCCGCTTGCTGAAAATGTCCGGTATTAACTTTGTCGCCAACCCGCTGGTCAATATTCATCTGCAAGGAC
GTTTCGATACGTATCCAAAACGTCGCGGCATCACGCGCGTTAAAGAGATGCTGGAGTCCGGCATTAACGT
CTGCTTTGGTCACGATGATGTCTTCGATCCGTGGTATCCGCTGGGAACGGCGAATATGCTGCAAGTGCTG
CATATGGGGCTGCATGTTTGCCAGTTGATGGGCTACGGGCAGATTAACGATGGCCTGAATTTAATCACCC
ACCACAGCGCAAGGACGTTGAATTTGCAGGATTACGGCATTGCCGCCGGAAACAGCGCCAACCTGATTAT
CCTGCCGGCTGAAAATGGGTTTGATGCGCTGCGCCGTCAGGTTCCGGTACGTTATTCGGTACGTGGCGGC
AAGGTGATTGCCAGCACACAACCGGCACAAACCACCGTATATCTGGAGCAGCCAGAAGCCATCGATTACA
AACGTTGAACGACTGGGTTACAGCGAGCTTAGTTTAAAGGGCGAATTCCTAGAGTCGACGTCACGCGTCC
ATGGAGATCTCGAGGCCTGCAGACATGCAAGCTTGGCACTGGCCGTCGTTTTACAACGTCGTGACTGGGA
AAACCCTGGCGTTACCCAACTTAATCGCCTTGCAGCACATCCCCCTTTCGCCAGCTGGCGTAATAGCGAA
GAGGCCCGCACCGATCGCCCTTCCCAACAGTTGCGCAGCCTGAATGGCGAATGGCGCTAGCATAAAAATA
AGAAGCCTGCATTTGCAGGCTTCTTATTTTTATGGCGCGCCGTTCTGAATCCTTAGCTAATGGTTCAACA
GGTAACTATGACGAAGATAGCACCCTGGATAAGTCTGTAATGGATTCTAAGGCATTTAATGAAGACGTGT
ATATAAAATGTGCTAATGAAAAAGAAAATGCGTTAAAAGAGCCTAAAATGAGTTCAAATGGTTTTGAAAT
TGATTGGTAGTTTAATTTAATATATTTTTTCTATTGGCTATCTCGATACCTATAGAATCTTCTGTTCACT
TTTGTTTTTGAAATATAAAAAGGGGCTTTTTAGCCCCTTTTTTTTAAAACTCCGGAGGAGTTTCTTCATT
CTTGATACTATACGTAACTATTTCGATTTGACTTCATTGTCAATTAAGCTAGTAAAATCAATGGTTAAAA
AACAAAAAACTTGCATTTTTCTACCTAGTAATTTATAATTTTAAGTGTCGAGTTTAAAAGTATAATTTAC
CAGGAAAGGAGCAAGTTTTTTAATAAGGAAAAATTTTTCCTTTTAAAATTCTATTTCGTTATATGACTAA
TTATAATCAAAAAAATGAAAATAAACAAGAGGTAAAAACTGCTTTAGAGAAATGTACTGATAAAAAAAGA
AAAAATCCTAGATTTACGTCATACATAGCACCTTTAACTACTAAGAAAAATATTGAAAGGACTTCCACTT
GTGGAGATTATTTGTTTATGTTGAGTGATGCAGACTTAGAACATTTTAAATTACATAAAGGTAATTTTTG
CGGTAATAGATTTTGTCCAATGTGTAGTTGGCGACTTGCTTGTAAGGATAGTTTAGAAATATCTATTCTT
ATGGAGCATTTAAGAAAAGAAGAAAATAAAGAGTTTATATTTTTAACTCTTACAACTCCAAATGTAAAAA
GTTATGATCTTAATTATTCTATTAAACAATATAATAAATCTTTTAAAAAATTAATGGAGCGTAAGGAAGT
TAAGGATATAACTAAAGGTTATATAAGAAAATTAGAAGTAACTTACCAAAAGGAAAAATACATAACAAAG
GATTTATGGAAAATAAAAAAAGATTATTATCAAAAAAAAGGACTTGAAATTGGTGATTTAGAACCTAATT
TTGATACTTATAATCCTCATTTTCATGTAGTTATTGCAGTTAATAAAAGTTATTTTACAGATAAAAATTA
TTATATAAATCGAGAAAGATGGTTGGAATTATGGAAGTTTGCTACTAAGGATGATTCTATAACTCAAGTT
GATGTTAGAAAAGCAAAAATTAATGATTATAAAGAGGTTTACGAACTTGCGAAATATTCAGCTAAAGACA
CTGATTATTTAATATCGAGGCCAGTATTTGAAATTTTTTATAAAGCATTAAAAGGCAAGCAGGTATTAGT
TTTTAGTGGATTTTTTAAAGATGCACACAAATTGTACAAGCAAGGAAAACTTGATGTTTATAAAAAGAAA
GATGAAATTAAATATGTCTATATAGTTTATTATAATTGGTGCAAAAAACAATATGAAAAAACTAGAATAA
GGGAACTTACGGAAGATGAAAAAGAAGAATTAAATCAAGATTTAATAGATGGAATAGAAATAGATTAAAG
TGTAACTATACTTTATATATATATGATTAAAAAAATAAAAAACAACAGCCTATTAGGTTGTTGTTTTTTA
TTTTCTTTATTAATTTTTTTAATTTTTAGTTTTTAGTTCTTTTTTAAAATAAGTTTCAGCCTCTTTTTCA
ATATTTTTTAAAGAAGGAGTATTTGCATGAATTGCCTTTTTTCTAACAGACTTAGGAAATATTTTAACAG
TATCTTCTTGCGCCGGTGATTTTGGAACTTCATAACTTACTAATTTATAATTATTATTTTCTTTTTTAAT
TGTAACAGTTGCAAAAGAAGCTGAACCTGTTCCTTCAACTAGTTTATCATCTTCAATATAATATTCTTGA
CCTATATAGTATAAATATATTTTTATTATATTTTTACTTTTTTCTGAATCTATTATTTTATAATCATAAA
AAGTTTTACCACCAAAAGAAGGTTGTACTCCTTCTGGTCCAACATATTTTTTTACTATATTATCTAAATA
ATTTTTGGGAACTGGTGTTGTAATTTGATTAATCGAACAACCAGTTATACTTAAAGGAATTATAACTATA
AAAATATATAGGATTATCTTTTTAAATTTCATTATTGGCCTCCTTTTTATTAAATTTATGTTACCATAAA
AAGGACATAACGGGAATATGTAGAATATTTTTAATGTAGACAAAATTTTACATAAATATAAAGAAAGGAA
GTGTTTGTTTAAATTTTATAGCAAACTATCAAAAATTAGGGGGATAAAAATTTATGAAAAAAAGGTTTTC
GATGTTATTTTTATGTTTAACTTTAATAGTTTGTGGTTTATTTACAAATTCGGCCGGCCAGTGGGCAAGT
TGAAAAATTCACAAAAATGTGGTATAATATCTTTGTTCATTAGAGCGATAAACTTGAATTTGAGAGGGAA
CTTAGATGGTATTTGAAAAAATTGATAAAAATAGTTGGAACAGAAAAGAGTATTTTGACCACTACTTTGC
AAGTGTACCTTGTACCTACAGCATGACCGTTAAAGTGGATATCACACAAATAAAGGAAAAGGGAATGAAA
CTATATCCTGCAATGCTTTATTATATTGCAATGATTGTAAACCGCCATTCAGAGTTTAGGACGGCAATCA
ATCAAGATGGTGAATTGGGGATATATGATGAGATGATACCAAGCTATACAATATTTCACAATGATACTGA
AACATTTTCCAGCCTTTGGACTGAGTGTAAGTCTGACTTTAAATCATTTTTAGCAGATTATGAAAGTGAT
ACGCAACGGTATGGAAACAATCATAGAATGGAAGGAAAGCCAAATGCTCCGGAAAACATTTTTAATGTAT
CTATGATACCGTGGTCAACCTTCGATGGCTTTAATCTGAATTTGCAGAAAGGATATGATTATTTGATTCC
TATTTTTACTATGGGGAAATATTATAAAGAAGATAACAAAATTATACTTCCTTTGGCAATTCAAGTTCAT
CACGCAGTATGTGACGGATTTCACATTTGCCGTTTTGTAAACGAATTGCAGGAATTGATAAATAGTTAAC
TTCAGGTTTGTCTGTAACTAAAAACAAGTATTTAAGCAAAAACATCGTAGAAATACGGTGTTTTTTGTTA
CCCTAAATATATCTTGCCCAAATGTCAAAGCTGGTGGAATGGCTTTTGGTATAAAAAATGAAGTGGCAAG
AGAAGTTGTTCGTGAGGTAAGAAACATAACGAAACTGCCTTTAGTAATAAAATTATCACCCAATGCAGAA
GATATTGTAGGAATGGCAAAAGTTTGTGAAGAAGAAGGTGCTGATGGAGTTTCATTAGTTAATACTTTTA
AAGCAATGGCAATTGATATAAAAAATAGAAGACCAGTATTTGAAAATGTATATGCTGGATTATCTGGACC
AGCTATAAAACCTATAGCTTTGAGAATGGTACATGAAGTGTGTAAAAATGTAAATATACCTGTAATGGGA
ATGGGCGGAATAACTAAAGCCACAGATGCTATAGAGTTTATAATGGCAGGAGCTACTTGTATCCAAGTTG
GAACTGCAAATTTTATGAATCCTAGAATAGGTATTGAAATAATAGATGGGATTAATGAATTTATGGATAG
AGAAGGAATAAAAAGTTTAGACGAAATAAGAGGAATTATATAAGGTAGAATAAATAGTATTTTAAAGATA
AAAAATATAGATTAAATAAACAATAATTTTATAACATTAACATGGAGGAAAAATAATATGAGTAAAGTAG
ATGTAGTGGATATATTAAAGAAAAGTGATGCATTGTTGGAGGGACATTTTTTATTATCTTCAGGAAAACA
CAGTAATAGATACGTACAATGTGCAAAAGTATTAAGATTTCCAGAATATGCTGCTGAGGTATTAAGTACA
GTTGTTGAACAAATAAAAGACTTAGATATAGACTTAGTAGTAGGACCAGCTATGGGTGGAGTAATAGTTT
CTTATGAGTTAGGAAGACAATTAGGAAAAGAAGCTGTATTTACTGAGAGAAAAGACAATACAATGGAGTT
AAGAAGAGGATTTGAAGTTAAAAAAGGAGCAAAGATAATAATTGCTGAAGACGTTGTAACTACTGGTAAA
TCAACTATGGAGACAAAAAGAGTATTAGAAGCCTTAGGTGGAGAAGTTGTAGGTGTTGCATGTATAGCAG
ATAGAACTAATCATGATATAGGTATGCCTATATATAGTGCTATAAAACTTGATATTCAAGTTTATGAATC
TGATGAGTGTCCTTTATGTAAGGAAGGAAAATTACCAGTTGTTAAGCCTGGAAGTAGAGAGTTCAAGGAA
TTAGGGATGTAATAACGAATTCTGCATCAAGCTAGCATAAAAATAAGAAGCCTGCATTTGCAGGCTTCTT
ATTTTTATGGTACCCGTTAACAGATCTGAGCTCAGAATGGGATCCGCACAATGAAGGACTGTTCAGTCTG
ATTCATCCACATTATACTAAATGCTTACTTCTATTCCATCTTCCATTTAACAACACCGAAAAAGGCTTCT
CTCATGAGAAGTCTTTTTTATTTAAACTTAATTATTTATAGTGTTACTTAAAAAATGTAAATTTTTTAGA
GTAAAAATTTGTAATATAACATATAACTTAAAAATAAAAAGCAGTTAGCCTTATAAATGAAGGTTAGCTG
TTTTTTTTGTTAAAAATATATTTACAAAATAAGAGATAGTAGCAGTACAATATAAGTATAAGGTAAAAGT
ATTATATATTAGGGAGGGGTAAGTATGAAAAATCAATTAAATGAAAATCATAAAAAGGTTGTATTTTTTG
GAGTAGGTGCTGTAGGAGCTACTTTTGCAGAACAATTTTTTAACTCTAAATATGATTTTAAAATTCTTTG
TGATAATGAAAGAAAGAAAAGATATTTAGAAGAAGGATTTATAATAAATGGAAAAAGGTATGATTTTAAT
TATGTAACTAAAGATGAGTATAAACAAGAGGCTGATTTTATAATTATAGGTCTAAAATATAATAATTTAA
AAGAAAATATAAAAGAATTAGATGGATTAGTTGGAAAAAATACAGTTATAATGTCTCTGCTAAATGGAGT
TGATAGCGAAGAGATAATAGGAGAAAGATTTGGAATTGGAAAAATGGTATATTCATATGTTACCAATATA
GATGCAAAGAAAATCAATAATAATATTATACACACTACTAATGGGATAATTGTATTTGGTAACAAAGATA
ATAGTGAAGATAGAAAAACTAATATAATAACTGAAGTCTTTGATGATGTAAATATAGAATATATTTTATC
AAAAGATATTCAACGAGATATGTGGTGGAAGTACATGGTTAATATTGGTGTAAATCAAACTTCAGCTATA
CTTGGTGCACCTTATGGAGTTTTTCAGAGTTCTGAGCATTTAAGAGAATTAGCAAAATCTGCAATGAGGG
AAGTTGTTGCTATAGCACAAGCAAAAGACATATCTCTTACAGAAGATGATGTTGAAAATTCATTACATAG
AATACTAGAACATTCAAAAGAAGGAAGAACATCAATGCTTCAAGACGTGGAAGCTCATAGACCTACAGAA
GTAGATATGTTTTCTAAGAATATCTGCAAACTTGGAAAAAAATATAGCATACCTACTCCTATAAATCAGA
CTTTATTTTATATGATAAAAGTAATTGAAAGTAGATTTTAAAGGGTATTTGTAAGAAATATTGATAATTA
TTGATTTTAAATTTTATTAATGTTATATACTATCCTTTTTGATAATCTCATGACCAAAATCCCTTAACGT
GAGTTTTCGTTCCACTGAGCGTCAGACCCCGTAGAAAAGATCAAAGGATCTTC
